>Addgene plasmid #158067 | pCAG-TET3G-T2A-Puro | addgene full sequence | sequence record 328546 | Addgene NGS Result
GAGGGCCTATTTCCCATGATTCCTTCATATTTGCATATACGATACAAGGCTGTTAGAGAGATAATTGGAA
TTAATTTGACTGTAAACACAAAGATATTAGTACAAAATACGTGACGTAGAAAGTAATAATTTCTTGGGTA
GTTTGCAGTTTTAAAATTATGTTTTAAAATGGACTATCATATGCTTACCGTAACTTGAAAGTATTTCGAT
TTCTTGGCTTTATATATCTTGTGGAAAGGACGAAACACCGGGTCTTCGAGAAGACCTGTTTTAGAGCTAG
AAATAGCAAGTTAAAATAAGGCTAGTCCGTTATCAACTTGAAAAAGTGGCACCGAGTCGGTGCTTTTTTG
TTTTAGAGCTAGAAATAGCAAGTTAAAATAAGGCTAGTCCGTTTTTAGCGCGTGCGCCAATTCTGCAGAC
AAATGGCTCTAGAGGTACCCGTTACATAACTTACGGTAAATGGCCCGCCTGGCTGACCGCCCAACGACCC
CCGCCCATTGACGTCAATAGTAACGCCAATAGGGACTTTCCATTGACGTCAATGGGTGGAGTATTTACGG
TAAACTGCCCACTTGGCAGTACATCAAGTGTATCATATGCCAAGTACGCCCCCTATTGACGTCAATGACG
GTAAATGGCCCGCCTGGCATTGTGCCCAGTACATGACCTTATGGGACTTTCCTACTTGGCAGTACATCTA
CGTATTAGTCATCGCTATTACCATGGTCGAGGTGAGCCCCACGTTCTGCTTCACTCTCCCCATCTCCCCC
CCCTCCCCACCCCCAATTTTGTATTTATTTATTTTTTAATTATTTTGTGCAGCGATGGGGGCGGGGGGGG
GGGGGGGGCGCGCGCCGGGGGGGGGGGGGGGGGGSGGGGGGSGGGGSGGGGSGAGGCGGAGAGGTGCGGC
GGCAGCCAATCAGAGCGGCGCGCTCCGAAAGTTTCCTTTTATGGCGAGGCGGCGGCGGCGGCGGCCCTAT
AAAAAGCGAAGCGCGCGGCGGGCGGGAGTCGCTGCGCGCTGCCTTCGCCCCGTGCCCCGCTCCGCCGCCG
CCTCGCGCCGCCCGCCCCGGCTCTGACTGACCGCGTTACTCCCACAGGTGAGCGGGCGGGACGGCCCTTC
TCCTCCGGGCTGTAATTAGCTGAGCAAGAGGTAAGGGTTTAAGGGATGGTTGGTTGGTGGGGTATTAATG
TTTAATTACCTGGAGCACCTGCCTGAAATCACTTTTTTTCAGGTTGGACCGGTGCCACCATGTCTAGACT
GGACAAGAGCAAAGTCATAAACTCTGCTCTGGAATTACTCAATGGAGTCGGTATCGAAGGCCTGACGACA
AGGAAACTCGCTCAAAAGCTGGGAGTTGAGCAGCCTACCCTGTACTGGCACGTGAAGAACAAGCGGGCCC
TGCTCGATGCCCTGCCAATCGAGATGCTGGACAGGCATCATACCCACTCCTGCCCCCTGGAAGGCGAGTC
ATGGCAAGACTTTCTGCGGAACAACGCCAAGTCATACCGCTGTGCTCTCCTCTCACATCGCGACGGGGCT
AAAGTGCATCTCGGCACCCGCCCAACAGAGAAACAGTACGAAACCCTGGAAAATCAGCTCGCGTTCCTGT
GTCAGCAAGGCTTCTCCCTGGAGAACGCACTGTACGCTCTGTCCGCCGTGGGCCACTTTACACTGGGCTG
CGTATTGGAGGAACAGGAGCATCAAGTAGCAAAAGAGGAAAGAGAGACACCTACCACCGATTCTATGCCC
CCACTTCTGAAACAAGCAATTGAGCTGTTCGACCGGCAGGGAGCCGAACCTGCCTTCCTTTTCGGCCTGG
AACTAATCATATGTGGCCTGGAGAAACAGCTAAAGTGCGAAAGCGGCGGGCCGACCGACGCCCTTGACGA
TTTTGACTTAGACATGCTCCCAGCCGATGCCCTTGACGACTTTGACCTTGATATGCTGCCTGCTGACGCT
CTTGACGATTTTGACCTTGACATGCTCCCCGGGGAATTCGGCAGTGGAGAGGGCAGAGGAAGTCTGCTAA
CATGCGGTGACGTCGAGGAGAATCCTGGCCCAATGACCGAGTACAAGCCCACGGTGCGCCTCGCCACCCG
CGACGACGTCCCCAGGGCCGTACGCACCCTCGCCGCCGCGTTCGCCGACTACCCCGCCACGCGCCACACC
GTCGATCCGGACCGCCACATCGAGCGGGTCACCGAGCTGCAAGAACTCTTCCTCACGCGCGTCGGGCTCG
ACATCGGCAAGGTGTGGGTCGCGGACGACGGCGCCGCGGTGGCGGTCTGGACCACGCCGGAGAGCGTCGA
AGCGGGGGCGGTGTTCGCCGAGATCGGCCCGCGCATGGCCGAGTTGAGCGGTTCCCGGCTGGCCGCGCAG
CAACAGATGGAAGGCCTCCTGGCGCCGCACCGGCCCAAGGAGCCCGCGTGGTTCCTGGCCACCGTCGGAG
TCTCGCCCGACCACCAGGGCAAGGGTCTGGGCAGCGCCGTCGTGCTCCCCGGAGTGGAGGCGGCCGAGCG
CGCCGGGGTGCCCGCCTTCCTGGAGACCTCCGCGCCCCGCAACCTCCCCTTCTACGAGCGGCTCGGCTTC
ACCGTCACCGCCGACGTCGAGGTGCCCGAAGGACCGCGCACCTGGTGCATGACCCGCAAGCCCGGTGCCT
GAGAATTCTAACTAGAGCTCGCTGATCAGCCTCGACTGTGCCTTCTAGTTGCCAGCCATCTGTTGTTTGC
CCCTCCCCCGTGCCTTCCTTGACCCTGGAAGGTGCCACTCCCACTGTCCTTTCCTAATAAAATGAGGAAA
TTGCATCGCATTGTCTGAGTAGGTGTCATTCTATTCTGGGGGGTGGGGTGGGGCAGGACAGCAAGGGGGA
GGATTGGGAAGAGAATAGCAGGCATGCTGGGGAGCGGCCGCAGGAACCCCTAGTGATGGAGTTGGCCACT
CCCTCTCTGCGCGCTCGCTCGCTCACTGAGGCCGGGCGACCAAAGGTCGCCCGACGCCCGGGCTTTGCCC
GGGCGGCCTCAGTGAGCGAGCGAGCGCGCAGCTGCCTGCAGGGGCGCCTGATGCGGTATTTTCTCCTTAC
GCATCTGTGCGGTATTTCACACCGCATA
[95 nt withheld, positions 3109-3203]
T
[46 nt withheld, positions 3205-3250]
C
[141 nt withheld, positions 3252-3392]
CCTTTGACGTTGGAGTCCACGTTCTTT
[37 nt withheld, positions 3420-3456]
ACTCTATCTCGGGCTATTCTTTTGATTTATAAGGGATTTTGCCGATTTCGGTCTATTGGTTAAAAAATGA
GCTGATTTAACAAAAATTTAACGCGAATTTTAACAAAATATTAACGTTTACAATTTTATGGTGCACTCTC
AGTACAATCTGCTCTGATGCCGCATAGTTAAGCCAGCCCCGACACCCGCCAACACCCGCTGACGCGCCCT
GACGGGCTTGTCTGCTCCCGGCATCCGCTTACAGACAAGCTGTGACCGTCTCCGGGAGCTGCATGTGTCA
GAGGTTTTCACCGTCATCACCGAAACGCGCGAGACGAAAGGGCCTCGTGATACGCCTATTTTTATAGGTT
AATGTCATGATAATAATGGTTTCTTAGACGTCAGGTGGCACTTTTCGGGGAAATGTGCGCGGAACCCCTA
TTTGTTTATTTTTCTAAATACATTCAAATATGTATCCGCTCATGAGACAATAACCCTGATAAATGCTTCA
ATAATATTGAAAAAGGAAGAGTATGAGTATTCAACATTTCCGTGTCGCCCTTATTCCCTTTTTTGCGGCA
TTTTGCCTTCCTGTTTTTGCTCACCCAGAAACGCTGGTGAAAGTAAAAGATGCTGAAGATCAGTTGGGTG
CACGAGTGGGTTACATCGAACTGGATCTCAACAGCGGTAAGATCCTTGAGAGTTTTCGCCCCGAAGAACG
TTTTCCAATGATGAGCACTTTTAAAGTTCTGCTATGTGGCGCGGTATTATCCCGTATTGACGCCGGGCAA
GAGCAACTCGGTCGCCGCATACACTATTCTCAGAATGACTTGGTTGAGTACTCACCAGTCACAGAAAAGC
ATCTTACGGATGGCATGACAGTAAGAGAATTATGCAGTGCTGCCATAACCATGAGTGATAACACTGCGGC
CAACTTACTTCTGACAACGATCGGAGGACCGAAGGAGCTAACCGCTTTTTTGCACAACATGGGGGATCAT
GTAACTCGCCTTGATCGTTGGGAACCGGAGCTGAATGAAGCCATACCAAACGACGAGCGTGACACCACGA
TGCCTGTAGCAATGGCAACAACGTTGCGCAAACTATTAACTGGCGAACTACTTACTCTAGCTTCCCGGCA
ACAATTAATAGACTGGATGGAGGCGGATAAAGTTGCAGGACCACTTCTGCGCTCGGCCCTTCCGGCTGGC
TGGTTTATTGCTGATAAATCTGGAGCCGGTGAGCGTGGAAGCCGCGGTATCATTGCAGCACTGGGGCCAG
ATGGTAAGCCCTCCCGTATCGTAGTTATCTACACGACGGGGAGTCAGGCAACTATGGATGAACGAAATAG
ACAGATCGCTGAGATAGGTGCCTCACTGATTAAGCATTGGTAACTGTCAGACCAAGTTTACTCATATATA
CTTTAGATTGATTTAAAACTTCATTTTTAATTTAAAAGGATCTAGGTGAAGATCCTTTTTGATAATCTCA
TGACCAAAATCCCTTAACGTGAGTTTTCGTTCCACTGAGCGTCAGACCCCGTAGAAAAGATCAAAGGATC
TTCTTGAGATCCTTTTTTTCTGCGCGTAATCTGCTGCTTGCAAACAAAAAAACCACCGCTACCAGCGGTG
GTTTGTTTGCCGGATCAAGAGCTACCAACTCTTTTTCCGAAGGTAACTGGCTTCAGCAGAGCGCAGATAC
CAAATACTGTTCTTCTAGTGTAGCCGTAGTTAGGCCACCACTTCAAGAACTCTGTAGCACCGCCTACATA
CCTCGCTCTGCTAATCCTGTTACCAGTGGCTGCTGCCAGTGGCGATAAGTCGTGTCTTACCGGGTTGGAC
TCAAGACGATAGTTACCGGATAAGGCGCAGCGGTCGGGCTGAACGGGGGGTTCGTGCACACAGCCCAGCT
TGGAGCGAACGACCTACACCGAACTGAGATACCTACAGCGTGAGCTATGAGAAAGCGCCACGCTTCCCGA
AGGGAGAAAGGCGGACAGGTATCCGGTAAGCGGCAGGGTCGGAACAGGAGAGCGCACGAGGGAGCTTCCA
GGGGGAAACGCCTGGTATCTTTATAGTCCTGTCGGGTTTCGCCACCTCTGACTTGAGCGTCGATTTTTGT
GATGCTCGTCAGGGGGGCGGAGCCTATGGAAAAACGCCAGCAACGCGGCCTTTTTACGGTTCCTGGCCTT
TTGCTGGCCTTTTGCTCACATGT
Features (pLannotate 1.2.2; 18 found; start..end, strand, type, name):
      1..241     +  promoter       U6 promoter: RNA polymerase III promoter for human U6 snRNA
    268..343     +  misc_RNA       gRNA scaffold: guide RNA scaffold for the Streptococcus pyogenes CRISPR/Cas9 system
    350..393     +  misc_RNA       gRNA scaffold (fragment): guide RNA scaffold for the Streptococcus pyogenes CRISPR/Cas9 system
    440..725     +  enhancer       CMV enhancer: human cytomegalovirus immediate early enhancer; contains an 18-bp deletion relative to the standard CMV enhancer
    727..1004    +  promoter       chicken β-actin promoter: No description available
   1005..1232    +  intron         hybrid intron: hybrid between chicken β-actin (CBA) and minute virus of mice (MMV) introns (Gray et al., 2011)
   1250..1947    +  CDS            rtTA3 (fragment): reverse tetracycline transactivator 3 activates expression from Tet-responsive promoters in the presence of doxycycline
   1877..1987    +  CDS            VP48: 3 tandem repeats of the minimal activation domain of herpes simplex virus VP16 (Cheng et al., 2013)
   2063..2662    +  CDS            PuroR (fragment): puromycin N-acetyltransferase; pac from Streptomyces; confers resistance to puromycin
   2696..2807    +  polyA_signal   bGH poly(A) signal: bovine growth hormone polyadenylation signal
   2912..3052    +  repeat_region  AAV2 ITR: inverted terminal repeat of adeno-associated virus serotype 2 inverted
   3057..3108    -  misc_feature   bom (fragment): basis of mobility region from pBR322
   3127..3582    +  rep_origin     f1 ori (sequence partly withheld): f1 bacteriophage origin of replication; arrow indicates direction of (+) strand synthesis
   3583..3632    -  misc_feature   bom (fragment): basis of mobility region from pBR322
   3734..3769    -  CDS            rop (fragment): Rop protein, which maintains plasmids at low copy number; rop
   3864..3968    +  promoter       AmpR promoter: bla
   3969..4829    +  CDS            AmpR: β-lactamase; bla; confers resistance to ampicillin, carbenicillin, and related antibiotics
   5000..5588    +  rep_origin     ori: high-copy-number ColE1/pMB1/pBR322/pUC origin of replication
