[The description below was written by a language model from this plasmid's Addgene catalogue record and pLannotate feature annotations shown in this document.]
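Description:
pCAG-TET3G-T2A-Puro is a mammalian expression plasmid of about 5.65 kb derived from the CRISPR vector PX459, in which the Cas9 coding sequence was removed and replaced by the Tet3G transactivator using Gibson assembly. It is propagated in E. coli through a high-copy ColE1/pUC-type origin and selected with ampicillin via the bla gene. An f1 phage origin is also present.

The expression unit is driven by a CAG-type promoter, annotated as the CMV immediate-early enhancer, the chicken β-actin promoter and a hybrid CBA/MVM intron, which gives strong constitutive transcription in many mammalian cell types. It drives a single open reading frame encoding the reverse tetracycline transactivator, annotated as an rtTA3-like Tet repressor portion followed by three tandem minimal VP16 activation repeats. This is joined through a T2A self-cleaving peptide to puromycin N-acetyltransferase and terminated by the bovine growth hormone polyadenylation signal. Because the two proteins come from one transcript, puromycin selection enriches for cells that also express the transactivator, which activates Tet-responsive promoters in the presence of doxycycline.

Remnants of the parent vector persist upstream: a human U6 promoter with the S. pyogenes guide RNA scaffold plus an additional scaffold fragment, for which the record states no function in this construct. The catalogue lists the vector type as AAV, but the feature table shows only one AAV2 inverted terminal repeat, downstream of the poly(A) signal, so the record does not support an ITR-flanked packageable cassette. The plasmid supplies the transactivator component of a Tet-On inducible system for establishing stably regulated cell lines.
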