Addgene plasmid #158067: pCAG-TET3G-T2A-Puro
Purpose: Encodes the Tet3G transactivator and puromycin resistance.
Depositing lab: Adolfo Rivero-Muller. Depositing organization: Medical University of Lublin. Publication: An Improved Vector System for Homogeneous and Stable Gene Regulation. Michalec-Wawiorka B, Czapinski J, Filipek K, Rulak P, Czerwonka A, Tchorzewski M, Rivero-Muller A. Int J Mol Sci. 2021 May 14;22(10). pii: ijms22105206. doi: 10.3390/ijms22105206. PubMed 34069024.
Backbone
  Vector backbone: PX459
  Backbone size w/o insert (bp): 4906
  Total vector size (bp): 5650
  Modifications to backbone: Deletion of Cas9 gene and replacing by TET3G gene Swap of Promoter - chicken β-actin promoter
  Vector type: Mammalian Expression, AAV
  Selectable markers: Puromycin
Growth in bacteria
  Bacterial resistance: Ampicillin, 100 μg/mL
  Growth temperature: 37°C
  Growth strain: NEB Stable
  Copy number: High Copy
Gene/Insert
  Gene/Insert name: pCAG-TET3G-T2A-Puro (alt name: Tet transactivator)
  Species: Synthetic
  Insert size (bp): 1413
  Promoter: pCAG
  Tag / fusion protein: puromycin reistance gene (C terminal on insert)
  Cloning method: Gibson Cloning
  Sequencing primers: 5′ ggctgtaattagctgagcaagagg; 3′ cgtgggcttgtactcggtc
Terms and licenses: Academic/Nonprofit Terms; Industry Terms: Not Available to Industry
How to cite: pCAG-TET3G-T2A-Puro was a gift from Adolfo Rivero-Muller (Addgene plasmid # 158067 ; http://n2t.net/addgene:158067 ; RRID:Addgene_158067)
